Addgene plasmid #120054: pMaCTag-Z11
Purpose: Template for C-terminal PCR tagging of mammalian genes (Zeocin selection) with mScarlet-i
Depositing lab: Michael Knop. Depositing organization: Universitaet Heidelberg. Publication: CRISPR-Cas12a-assisted PCR tagging of mammalian genes. Fueller J, Herbst K, Meurer M, Gubicza K, Kurtulmus B, Knopf JD, Kirrmaier D, Buchmuller BC, Pereira G, Lemberg MK, Knop M. J Cell Biol. 2020 Jun 1;219(6). pii: 151766. doi: 10.1083/jcb.201910210. PubMed 32406907.
Backbone
  Vector backbone: pFA6a
  Backbone size w/o insert (bp): 2412
  Vector type: PCR Template
  Selectable markers: Zeocin
Growth in bacteria
  Bacterial resistance: Ampicillin, 100 μg/mL
  Growth temperature: 37°C
  Growth strain: DH5alpha
  Copy number: High Copy
Gene/Insert
  Gene/Insert name: mScarlet-i
  Species: H. sapiens (human)
  Promoter: None
  Tag / fusion protein: mScarlet-i (C terminal on backbone)
  Cloning method: Restriction Enzyme; 5′ cloning site BamHI (not destroyed); 3′ cloning site SpeI (not destroyed)
  Sequencing primers: 5′ SP6; 3′ AAACCACAACTAGAATGCAGTG
Terms and licenses: Academic/Nonprofit Terms; Industry Terms: Not Available to Industry
Depositor comments: Template plasmid for C-terminal PCR tagging of mammalian genes. For M1 and M2 tagging oligo design please visit www.pcr-tagging.com Please visit https://www.biorxiv.org/content/early/2018/11/20/473876 for BioRxiv preprint
How to cite: pMaCTag-Z11 was a gift from Michael Knop (Addgene plasmid # 120054 ; http://n2t.net/addgene:120054 ; RRID:Addgene_120054)
