[The description below was written by a language model from this plasmid's Addgene catalogue record and pLannotate feature annotations shown in this document.]
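Description:
pMaCTag-Z11 is a PCR template plasmid built on the pFA6a backbone. It is not meant to be transfected as an expression vector, but serves as the source of a cassette for C-terminal tagging of endogenous mammalian genes with the red fluorescent protein mScarlet-I. In E. coli it is maintained as a high-copy plasmid through a ColE1/pUC-type origin and selected with ampicillin via the β-lactamase gene. Small fragments of lacI, rop and bom are backbone remnants, and SP6 and T7 promoters flank the cassette. The two 4,561-nt sequence records (depositor and repository sequencing) carry the same features in the same order and differ only in their start coordinate.

The amplifiable module begins with a promoterless mScarlet-I coding sequence followed by an SV40 polyadenylation signal. The tag is therefore expressed only when fused in frame to the end of a target gene and driven by that gene's own promoter. Downstream lies a loxP-flanked segment containing an SV40 enhancer/early promoter driving the Sh ble (BleoR) gene with a bGH poly(A) signal, which provides Zeocin selection of mammalian cells. This segment also contains a human U6 Pol III promoter positioned at the 3′ end of the cassette. According to the associated publication title, the method is CRISPR-Cas12a-assisted. The U6 promoter's position suggests it drives a guide RNA supplied by the reverse tagging oligo, although the record does not state this explicitly. The gene-specific M1 and M2 tagging oligos are designed by the user. The direct loxP repeats should permit Cre-mediated removal of the marker and U6 element after integration.
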