Features (pLannotate 1.2.2; 16 found; start..end, strand, type, name):
     64..756     +  CDS            mScarlet-I: mScarlet-I is a basic (constitutively fluorescent) red fluorescent protein published in 2016, derived from synthetic construct. It is reported to be a rapidly-maturing monomer with moderate acid sensitivity.
    766..887     +  polyA_signal   SV40 poly(A) signal: SV40 polyadenylation signal
    894..927     +  protein_bind   loxP: Cre-mediated recombination occurs in the 8-bp core sequence (GCATACAT). Cre recombinase
    934..1250    +  promoter       SV40 promoter: SV40 enhancer and early promoter
   1263..1637    +  CDS            BleoR: antibiotic-binding protein; Sh ble from Streptoalloteichus hindustanus; confers resistance to bleomycin, phleomycin, and Zeocin™
   1647..1871    +  polyA_signal   bGH poly(A) signal: bovine growth hormone polyadenylation signal
   1878..2118    +  promoter       U6 promoter: RNA polymerase III promoter for human U6 snRNA
   2128..2161    +  protein_bind   loxP: Cre-mediated recombination occurs in the 8-bp core sequence (GCATACAT). Cre recombinase
   2199..2217    -  promoter       T7 promoter: promoter for bacteriophage T7 RNA polymerase
   2239..2292    -  CDS            lacI (fragment): lac repressor; lacI; The lac repressor binds to the lac operator to inhibit transcription in E. coli. This inhibition can be relieved by adding lactose or isopropyl-β-D-thiogalactopyranoside (IPTG).
   2475..3063    -  rep_origin     ori: high-copy-number ColE1/pMB1/pBR322/pUC origin of replication
   3234..4094    -  CDS            AmpR: β-lactamase; bla; confers resistance to ampicillin, carbenicillin, and related antibiotics
   4095..4199    -  promoter       AmpR promoter: bla
   4294..4329    +  CDS            rop (fragment): Rop protein, which maintains plasmids at low copy number; rop
   4431..4482    +  misc_feature   bom (fragment): basis of mobility region from pBR322
   4545..2       +  promoter       SP6 promoter (across the origin): promoter for bacteriophage SP6 RNA polymerase
>Addgene plasmid #120054 | pMaCTag-Z11 | depositor full sequence | sequence record 228129 | pMaCTag-Z11 sequence 4561 bps
GAACGCGGCCGCCAGCTGAAGCTTCGTACGTCAGGTGGAGGAGGTAGTGGCGGAGGCGGATCCGTGAGCA
AGGGCGAGGCAGTGATCAAGGAGTTCATGCGGTTCAAGGTGCACATGGAGGGCTCCATGAACGGCCACGA
GTTCGAGATCGAGGGCGAGGGCGAGGGCCGCCCCTACGAGGGCACCCAGACCGCCAAGCTGAAGGTGACC
AAGGGTGGCCCCCTGCCCTTCTCCTGGGACATCCTGTCCCCTCAGTTCATGTACGGCTCCAGGGCCTTCA
TCAAGCACCCCGCCGACATCCCCGACTACTATAAGCAGTCCTTCCCCGAGGGCTTCAAGTGGGAGCGCGT
GATGAACTTCGAGGACGGCGGCGCCGTGACCGTGACCCAGGACACCTCCCTGGAGGACGGCACCCTGATC
TACAAGGTGAAGCTCCGCGGCACCAACTTCCCTCCTGACGGCCCCGTAATGCAGAAGAAGACAATGGGCT
GGGAAGCGTCCACCGAGCGGTTGTACCCCGAGGACGGCGTGCTGAAGGGCGACATTAAGATGGCCCTGCG
CCTGAAGGACGGCGGCCGCTACCTGGCGGACTTCAAGACCACCTACAAGGCCAAGAAGCCCGTGCAGATG
CCCGGCGCCTACAACGTCGACCGCAAGTTGGACATCACCTCCCACAACGAGGACTACACCGTGGTGGAAC
AGTACGAACGCTCCGAGGGCCGCCACTCCACCGGCGGCATGGACGAGCTGTACAAGTGAACTAGTAACTT
GTTTATTGCAGCTTATAATGGTTACAAATAAAGCAATAGCATCACAAATTTCACAAATAAAGCATTTTTT
TCACTGCATTCTAGTTGTGGTTTGTCCAAACTCATCAATGTATCTTAGTCGATATAACTTCGTATAGCAT
ACATTATACGAAGTTATGTCGACGGTGTGGAAAGTCCCCAGGCTCCCCAGCAGGCAGAAGTATGCAAAGC
ATGCATCTCAATTAGTCAGCAACCAGGTGTGGAAAGTCCCCAGGCTCCCCAGCAGGCAGAAGTATGCAAA
GCATGCATCTCAATTAGTCAGCAACCATAGTCCCGCCCCTAACTCCGCCCATCCCGCCCCTAACTCCGCC
CAGTTCCGCCCATTCTCCGCCCCATGGCTGACTAATTTTTTTTATTTATGCAGAGGCCGAGGCCGCCTCG
GCCTCTGAGCTATTCCAGAAGTAGTGAGGAGGCTTTTTTGGAGGCCTAGGCTTTTGCAAAGAATTCGCCA
CCATGGCCAAGTTGACCAGTGCCGTTCCGGTGCTCACCGCGCGCGACGTCGCCGGAGCGGTCGAGTTCTG
GACCGACCGGCTCGGGTTCTCCCGGGACTTCGTGGAGGACGACTTCGCCGGTGTGGTCCGGGACGACGTG
ACCCTGTTCATCAGCGCGGTCCAGGACCAGGTGGTGCCGGACAACACCCTGGCCTGGGTGTGGGTGCGCG
GCCTGGACGAGCTGTACGCCGAGTGGTCGGAGGTCGTGTCCACGAACTTCCGGGACGCCTCCGGGCCGGC
CATGACCGAGATCGGCGAGCAGCCGTGGGGGCGGGAGTTCGCCCTGCGCGACCCGGCCGGCAACTGCGTG
CACTTCGTGGCCGAGGAGCAGGACTGACTGCAGCGACTGTGCCTTCTAGTTGCCAGCCATCTGTTGTTTG
CCCCTCCCCCGTGCCTTCCTTGACCCTGGAAGGTGCCACTCCCACTGTCCTTTCCTAATAAAATGAGGAA
ATTGCATCGCATTGTCTGAGTAGGTGTCATTCTATTCTGGGGGGTGGGGTGGGGCAGGACAGCAAGGGGG
AGGATTGGGAAGACAATAGCAGGCATGCTGGGGATGCGGTGGGCTCTATGGCTCGAGGAGGGCCTATTTC
CCATGATTCCTTCATATTTGCATATACGATACAAGGCTGTTAGAGAGATAATTGGAATTAATTTGACTGT
AAACACAAAGATATTAGTACAAAATACGTGACGTAGAAAGTAATAATTTCTTGGGTAGTTTGCAGTTTTA
AAATTATGTTTTAAAATGGACTATCATATGCTTACCGTAACTTGAAAGTATTTCGATTTCTTGGCTTTAT
ATATCTTGTGGAAAGGACGAAACACCGATAACTTCGTATAGCATACATTATACGAAGTTATGGTACCGAT
GCAGCTAGCCCGCGGATCTGCCGGTCTCCCTATAGTGAGTCGTATTAATTTCGATAAGCCAGGTTAACCT
GCATTAATGAATCGGCCAACGCGCGGGGAGAGGCGGTTTGCGTATTGGGCGCTCTTCCGCTTCCTCGCTC
ACTGACTCGCTGCGCTCGGTCGTTCGGCTGCGGCGAGCGGTATCAGCTCACTCAAAGGCGGTAATACGGT
TATCCACAGAATCAGGGGATAACGCAGGAAAGAACATGTGAGCAAAAGGCCAGCAAAAGGCCAGGAACCG
TAAAAAGGCCGCGTTGCTGGCGTTTTTCCATAGGCTCCGCCCCCCTGACGAGCATCACAAAAATCGACGC
TCAAGTCAGAGGTGGCGAAACCCGACAGGACTATAAAGATACCAGGCGTTTCCCCCTGGAAGCTCCCTCG
TGCGCTCTCCTGTTCCGACCCTGCCGCTTACCGGATACCTGTCCGCCTTTCTCCCTTCGGGAAGCGTGGC
GCTTTCTCAATGCTCACGCTGTAGGTATCTCAGTTCGGTGTAGGTCGTTCGCTCCAAGCTGGGCTGTGTG
CACGAACCCCCCGTTCAGCCCGACCGCTGCGCCTTATCCGGTAACTATCGTCTTGAGTCCAACCCGGTAA
GACACGACTTATCGCCACTGGCAGCAGCCACTGGTAACAGGATTAGCAGAGCGAGGTATGTAGGCGGTGC
TACAGAGTTCTTGAAGTGGTGGCCTAACTACGGCTACACTAGAAGGACAGTATTTGGTATCTGCGCTCTG
CTGAAGCCAGTTACCTTCGGAAAAAGAGTTGGTAGCTCTTGATCCGGCAAACAAACCACCGCTGGTAGCG
GTGGTTTTTTTGTTTGCAAGCAGCAGATTACGCGCAGAAAAAAAGGATCTCAAGAAGATCCTTTGATCTT
TTCTACGGGGTCTGACGCTCAGTGGAACGAAAACTCACGTTAAGGGATTTTGGTCATGAGATTATCAAAA
AGGATCTTCACCTAGATCCTTTTAAATTAAAAATGAAGTTTTAAATCAATCTAAAGTATATATGAGTAAA
CTTGGTCTGACAGTTACCAATGCTTAATCAGTGAGGCACCTATCTCAGCGATCTGTCTATTTCGTTCATC
CATAGTTGCCTGACTCCCCGTCGTGTAGATAACTACGATACGGGAGGGCTTACCATCTGGCCCCAGTGCT
GCAATGATACCGCGAGACCCACGCTCACCGGCTCCAGATTTATCAGCAATAAACCAGCCAGCCGGAAGGG
CCGAGCGCAGAAGTGGTCCTGCAACTTTATCCGCCTCCATCCAGTCTATTAATTGTTGCCGGGAAGCTAG
AGTAAGTAGTTCGCCAGTTAATAGTTTGCGCAACGTTGTTGCCATTGCTACAGGCATCGTGGTGTCACGC
TCGTCGTTTGGTATGGCTTCATTCAGCTCCGGTTCCCAACGATCAAGGCGAGTTACATGATCCCCCATGT
TGTGCAAAAAAGCGGTTAGCTCCTTCGGTCCTCCGATCGTTGTCAGAAGTAAGTTGGCCGCAGTGTTATC
ACTCATGGTTATGGCAGCACTGCATAATTCTCTTACTGTCATGCCATCCGTAAGATGCTTTTCTGTGACT
GGTGAGTACTCAACCAAGTCATTCTGAGAATAGTGTATGCGGCGACCGAGTTGCTCTTGCCCGGCGTCAA
TACGGGATAATACCGCGCCACATAGCAGAACTTTAAAAGTGCTCATCATTGGAAAACGTTCTTCGGGGCG
AAAACTCTCAAGGATCTTACCGCTGTTGAGATCCAGTTCGATGTAACCCACTCGTGCACCCAACTGATCT
TCAGCATCTTTTACTTTCACCAGCGTTTCTGGGTGAGCAAAAACAGGAAGGCAAAATGCCGCAAAAAAGG
GAATAAGGGCGACACGGAAATGTTGAATACTCATACTCTTCCTTTTTCAATATTATTGAAGCATTTATCA
GGGTTATTGTCTCATGAGCGGATACATATTTGAATGTATTTAGAAAAATAAACAAATAGGGGTTCCGCGC
ACATTTCCCCGAAAAGTGCCACCTGACGTCTAAGAAACCATTATTATCATGACATTAACCTATAAAAATA
GGCGTATCACGAGGCCCTTTCGTCTCGCGCGTTTCGGTGATGACGGTGAAAACCTCTGACACATGCAGCT
CCCGGAGACGGTCACAGCTTGTCTGTAAGCGGATGCCGGGAGCAGACAAGCCCGTCAGGGCGCGTCAGCG
GGTGTTGGCGGGTGTCGGGGCTGGCTTAACTATGCGGCATCAGAGCAGATTGTACTGAGAGTGCACCATA
TGGACATATTGTCGTTAGAACGCGGCTACAATTAATACATAACCTTATGTATCATACACATACGATTTAG
GTGACACTATA
