Features (pLannotate 1.2.2; 16 found; start..end, strand, type, name):
      1..19      +  promoter       SP6 promoter: promoter for bacteriophage SP6 RNA polymerase
     81..773     +  CDS            mScarlet-I: mScarlet-I is a basic (constitutively fluorescent) red fluorescent protein published in 2016, derived from synthetic construct. It is reported to be a rapidly-maturing monomer with moderate acid sensitivity.
    783..904     +  polyA_signal   SV40 poly(A) signal: SV40 polyadenylation signal
    911..944     +  protein_bind   loxP: Cre-mediated recombination occurs in the 8-bp core sequence (GCATACAT). Cre recombinase
    951..1267    +  promoter       SV40 promoter: SV40 enhancer and early promoter
   1280..1654    +  CDS            BleoR: antibiotic-binding protein; Sh ble from Streptoalloteichus hindustanus; confers resistance to bleomycin, phleomycin, and Zeocin™
   1664..1888    +  polyA_signal   bGH poly(A) signal: bovine growth hormone polyadenylation signal
   1895..2135    +  promoter       U6 promoter: RNA polymerase III promoter for human U6 snRNA
   2145..2178    +  protein_bind   loxP: Cre-mediated recombination occurs in the 8-bp core sequence (GCATACAT). Cre recombinase
   2216..2234    -  promoter       T7 promoter: promoter for bacteriophage T7 RNA polymerase
   2256..2309    -  CDS            lacI (fragment): lac repressor; lacI; The lac repressor binds to the lac operator to inhibit transcription in E. coli. This inhibition can be relieved by adding lactose or isopropyl-β-D-thiogalactopyranoside (IPTG).
   2492..3080    -  rep_origin     ori: high-copy-number ColE1/pMB1/pBR322/pUC origin of replication
   3251..4111    -  CDS            AmpR: β-lactamase; bla; confers resistance to ampicillin, carbenicillin, and related antibiotics
   4112..4216    -  promoter       AmpR promoter: bla
   4311..4346    +  CDS            rop (fragment): Rop protein, which maintains plasmids at low copy number; rop
   4448..4499    +  misc_feature   bom (fragment): basis of mobility region from pBR322
>Addgene plasmid #120054 | pMaCTag-Z11 | addgene full sequence | sequence record 232663 | Addgene NGS Result
ATTTAGGTGACACTATAGAACGCGGCCGCCAGCTGAAGCTTCGTACGTCAGGTGGAGGAGGTAGTGGCGG
AGGCGGATCCGTGAGCAAGGGCGAGGCAGTGATCAAGGAGTTCATGCGGTTCAAGGTGCACATGGAGGGC
TCCATGAACGGCCACGAGTTCGAGATCGAGGGCGAGGGCGAGGGCCGCCCCTACGAGGGCACCCAGACCG
CCAAGCTGAAGGTGACCAAGGGTGGCCCCCTGCCCTTCTCCTGGGACATCCTGTCCCCTCAGTTCATGTA
CGGCTCCAGGGCCTTCATCAAGCACCCCGCCGACATCCCCGACTACTATAAGCAGTCCTTCCCCGAGGGC
TTCAAGTGGGAGCGCGTGATGAACTTCGAGGACGGCGGCGCCGTGACCGTGACCCAGGACACCTCCCTGG
AGGACGGCACCCTGATCTACAAGGTGAAGCTCCGCGGCACCAACTTCCCTCCTGACGGCCCCGTAATGCA
GAAGAAGACAATGGGCTGGGAAGCGTCCACCGAGCGGTTGTACCCCGAGGACGGCGTGCTGAAGGGCGAC
ATTAAGATGGCCCTGCGCCTGAAGGACGGCGGCCGCTACCTGGCGGACTTCAAGACCACCTACAAGGCCA
AGAAGCCCGTGCAGATGCCCGGCGCCTACAACGTCGACCGCAAGTTGGACATCACCTCCCACAACGAGGA
CTACACCGTGGTGGAACAGTACGAACGCTCCGAGGGCCGCCACTCCACCGGCGGCATGGACGAGCTGTAC
AAGTGAACTAGTAACTTGTTTATTGCAGCTTATAATGGTTACAAATAAAGCAATAGCATCACAAATTTCA
CAAATAAAGCATTTTTTTCACTGCATTCTAGTTGTGGTTTGTCCAAACTCATCAATGTATCTTAGTCGAT
ATAACTTCGTATAGCATACATTATACGAAGTTATGTCGACGGTGTGGAAAGTCCCCAGGCTCCCCAGCAG
GCAGAAGTATGCAAAGCATGCATCTCAATTAGTCAGCAACCAGGTGTGGAAAGTCCCCAGGCTCCCCAGC
AGGCAGAAGTATGCAAAGCATGCATCTCAATTAGTCAGCAACCATAGTCCCGCCCCTAACTCCGCCCATC
CCGCCCCTAACTCCGCCCAGTTCCGCCCATTCTCCGCCCCATGGCTGACTAATTTTTTTTATTTATGCAG
AGGCCGAGGCCGCCTCGGCCTCTGAGCTATTCCAGAAGTAGTGAGGAGGCTTTTTTGGAGGCCTAGGCTT
TTGCAAAGAATTCGCCACCATGGCCAAGTTGACCAGTGCCGTTCCGGTGCTCACCGCGCGCGACGTCGCC
GGAGCGGTCGAGTTCTGGACCGACCGGCTCGGGTTCTCCCGGGACTTCGTGGAGGACGACTTCGCCGGTG
TGGTCCGGGACGACGTGACCCTGTTCATCAGCGCGGTCCAGGACCAGGTGGTGCCGGACAACACCCTGGC
CTGGGTGTGGGTGCGCGGCCTGGACGAGCTGTACGCCGAGTGGTCGGAGGTCGTGTCCACGAACTTCCGG
GACGCCTCCGGGCCGGCCATGACCGAGATCGGCGAGCAGCCGTGGGGGCGGGAGTTCGCCCTGCGCGACC
CGGCCGGCAACTGCGTGCACTTCGTGGCCGAGGAGCAGGACTGACTGCAGCGACTGTGCCTTCTAGTTGC
CAGCCATCTGTTGTTTGCCCCTCCCCCGTGCCTTCCTTGACCCTGGAAGGTGCCACTCCCACTGTCCTTT
CCTAATAAAATGAGGAAATTGCATCGCATTGTCTGAGTAGGTGTCATTCTATTCTGGGGGGTGGGGTGGG
GCAGGACAGCAAGGGGGAGGATTGGGAAGACAATAGCAGGCATGCTGGGGATGCGGTGGGCTCTATGGCT
CGAGGAGGGCCTATTTCCCATGATTCCTTCATATTTGCATATACGATACAAGGCTGTTAGAGAGATAATT
GGAATTAATTTGACTGTAAACACAAAGATATTAGTACAAAATACGTGACGTAGAAAGTAATAATTTCTTG
GGTAGTTTGCAGTTTTAAAATTATGTTTTAAAATGGACTATCATATGCTTACCGTAACTTGAAAGTATTT
CGATTTCTTGGCTTTATATATCTTGTGGAAAGGACGAAACACCGATAACTTCGTATAGCATACATTATAC
GAAGTTATGGTACCGATGCAGCTAGCCCGCGGATCTGCCGGTCTCCCTATAGTGAGTCGTATTAATTTCG
ATAAGCCAGGTTAACCTGCATTAATGAATCGGCCAACGCGCGGGGAGAGGCGGTTTGCGTATTGGGCGCT
CTTCCGCTTCCTCGCTCACTGACTCGCTGCGCTCGGTCGTTCGGCTGCGGCGAGCGGTATCAGCTCACTC
AAAGGCGGTAATACGGTTATCCACAGAATCAGGGGATAACGCAGGAAAGAACATGTGAGCAAAAGGCCAG
CAAAAGGCCAGGAACCGTAAAAAGGCCGCGTTGCTGGCGTTTTTCCATAGGCTCCGCCCCCCTGACGAGC
ATCACAAAAATCGACGCTCAAGTCAGAGGTGGCGAAACCCGACAGGACTATAAAGATACCAGGCGTTTCC
CCCTGGAAGCTCCCTCGTGCGCTCTCCTGTTCCGACCCTGCCGCTTACCGGATACCTGTCCGCCTTTCTC
CCTTCGGGAAGCGTGGCGCTTTCTCATAGCTCACGCTGTAGGTATCTCAGTTCGGTGTAGGTCGTTCGCT
CCAAGCTGGGCTGTGTGCACGAACCCCCCGTTCAGCCCGACCGCTGCGCCTTATCCGGTAACTATCGTCT
TGAGTCCAACCCGGTAAGACACGACTTATCGCCACTGGCAGCAGCCACTGGTAACAGGATTAGCAGAGCG
AGGTATGTAGGCGGTGCTACAGAGTTCTTGAAGTGGTGGCCTAACTACGGCTACACTAGAAGAACAGTAT
TTGGTATCTGCGCTCTGCTGAAGCCAGTTACCTTCGGAAAAAGAGTTGGTAGCTCTTGATCCGGCAAACA
AACCACCGCTGGTAGCGGTGGTTTTTTTGTTTGCAAGCAGCAGATTACGCGCAGAAAAAAAGGATCTCAA
GAAGATCCTTTGATCTTTTCTACGGGGTCTGACGCTCAGTGGAACGAAAACTCACGTTAAGGGATTTTGG
TCATGAGATTATCAAAAAGGATCTTCACCTAGATCCTTTTAAATTAAAAATGAAGTTTTAAATCAATCTA
AAGTATATATGAGTAAACTTGGTCTGACAGTTACCAATGCTTAATCAGTGAGGCACCTATCTCAGCGATC
TGTCTATTTCGTTCATCCATAGTTGCCTGACTCCCCGTCGTGTAGATAACTACGATACGGGAGGGCTTAC
CATCTGGCCCCAGTGCTGCAATGATACCGCGAGACCCACGCTCACCGGCTCCAGATTTATCAGCAATAAA
CCAGCCAGCCGGAAGGGCCGAGCGCAGAAGTGGTCCTGCAACTTTATCCGCCTCCATCCAGTCTATTAAT
TGTTGCCGGGAAGCTAGAGTAAGTAGTTCGCCAGTTAATAGTTTGCGCAACGTTGTTGCCATTGCTACAG
GCATCGTGGTGTCACGCTCGTCGTTTGGTATGGCTTCATTCAGCTCCGGTTCCCAACGATCAAGGCGAGT
TACATGATCCCCCATGTTGTGCAAAAAAGCGGTTAGCTCCTTCGGTCCTCCGATCGTTGTCAGAAGTAAG
TTGGCCGCAGTGTTATCACTCATGGTTATGGCAGCACTGCATAATTCTCTTACTGTCATGCCATCCGTAA
GATGCTTTTCTGTGACTGGTGAGTACTCAACCAAGTCATTCTGAGAATAGTGTATGCGGCGACCGAGTTG
CTCTTGCCCGGCGTCAATACGGGATAATACCGCGCCACATAGCAGAACTTTAAAAGTGCTCATCATTGGA
AAACGTTCTTCGGGGCGAAAACTCTCAAGGATCTTACCGCTGTTGAGATCCAGTTCGATGTAACCCACTC
GTGCACCCAACTGATCTTCAGCATCTTTTACTTTCACCAGCGTTTCTGGGTGAGCAAAAACAGGAAGGCA
AAATGCCGCAAAAAAGGGAATAAGGGCGACACGGAAATGTTGAATACTCATACTCTTCCTTTTTCAATAT
TATTGAAGCATTTATCAGGGTTATTGTCTCATGAGCGGATACATATTTGAATGTATTTAGAAAAATAAAC
AAATAGGGGTTCCGCGCACATTTCCCCGAAAAGTGCCACCTGACGTCTAAGAAACCATTATTATCATGAC
ATTAACCTATAAAAATAGGCGTATCACGAGGCCCTTTCGTCTCGCGCGTTTCGGTGATGACGGTGAAAAC
CTCTGACACATGCAGCTCCCGGAGACGGTCACAGCTTGTCTGTAAGCGGATGCCGGGAGCAGACAAGCCC
GTCAGGGCGCGTCAGCGGGTGTTGGCGGGTGTCGGGGCTGGCTTAACTATGCGGCATCAGAGCAGATTGT
ACTGAGAGTGCACCATATGGACATATTGTCGTTAGAACGCGGCTACAATTAATACATAACCTTATGTATC
ATACACATACG
